>Addgene plasmid #14128 | pBabe-puro GSK3 beta (S9A) | addgene partial sequence | sequence record 20281 | 14128 with pBABE5'
TGGTACGTAGGAATTCGCCACCATGTCAGGGCGGCCCAGAACCACCGCCTTTGCGGAGAGCTGCAAGCCG
GTGCAGCAGCCTTCAGCTTTTGGCAGCATGAAAGTTAGCAGAGACAAGGACGGCAGCAAGGTGACAACAG
CGGTGGCAACTCCTGGGCAGGGTCCAGACAGGCCACAAGAAGTCAGCTATACAGACACTAAAGTGATTGG
AAATGGATCATTTGGTGTGGTATATCAAGCCAAACTTTGTGATTCAGGAGAACTGGTCGCCATCAAGAAA
GTATTGCAGGACAAGAGATTTAAGAATCGAGAGCTCCAGATCATGAGAAAGCTAGATCACTGTAACATAG
TCCGATTGCGTTATTTCTTCTACTCCAGTGGTGAGAAGAAAGATGAGGTCTATCTTAATCTGGTGCTGGA
CTATGTTCCGGAAACAGTATACAGAGTTGCCAGACACTATAGTCGAGCCAAACAGACGCTCCCTGTGATT
TATGTCAAGTTGTATATGTATCAGCTGTTCCGAAGTTTAGCCTATATCCATTCCTTTGGAATCTGCCATC
GGGATATTAAACCGCAGAACCTCTTGTTGGATCCTGATACTGCTGTATTAAAACTCTGTGACTTTGGAAG
TGCAAAGCAGCTGGTCCGAGGAGAACCCAATGTTTCGTATATCTGTTCTCGGTACTATAGGGCACCAGAG
TTGATCTTTGGAGCCACTGATTATAC
