[The description below was written by a language model from this plasmid's Addgene catalogue record.]
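Description:
pBabe-puro GSK3 beta (S9A) is a retroviral mammalian expression plasmid built on the pBabe-puro backbone (about 5.2 kb without insert). It is propagated in E. coli as a high-copy plasmid under ampicillin selection, and it carries a puromycin marker for selecting transduced or transfected mammalian cells. No feature table accompanies the record, so individual elements are not itemised. pBabe vectors are generally Moloney murine leukaemia virus-derived: the long terminal repeats and packaging signal allow the transcript to be packaged into retroviral particles in a suitable packaging cell line. In this design the 5′ LTR typically drives the inserted cDNA, while a separate internal promoter drives the puromycin resistance gene. Integration of the provirus gives stable expression in target cells.

The payload is a roughly 1.3 kb human GSK3B cDNA cloned between EcoRI and SalI sites, both of which are retained, and it carries a C-terminal V5 epitope tag for detection or immunoprecipitation. The coding sequence carries an S9A substitution, made by site-directed mutagenesis of a human GSK3β cDNA clone. This change removes the serine at which inhibitory phosphorylation normally occurs, so the kinase cannot be switched off through that site by upstream kinases such as Akt or S6K1.

The construct suits the generation of stable cell populations expressing a GSK3β that is refractory to this inhibition. This fits the associated study of how S6K1 regulates GSK3 when mTOR-dependent feedback suppresses Akt. It would typically be compared with a wild-type version to test whether a signalling outcome depends on Ser9 phosphorylation.
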