Addgene plasmid #14128: pBabe-puro GSK3 beta (S9A)
Depositing lab: Brendan Manning. Depositing organization: Harvard School of Public Health. Publication: S6K1 regulates GSK3 under conditions of mTOR-dependent feedback inhibition of Akt. Zhang HH, Lipovsky AI, Dibble CC, Sahin M, Manning BD. Mol Cell. 2006 Oct 20. 24(2):185-97. 10.1016/j.molcel.2006.09.019 PubMed 17052453.
Backbone
  Vector backbone: pBabe-puro
  Backbone manufacturer: Available at Addgene (#1764)
  Backbone size w/o insert (bp): 5169
  Vector type: Mammalian Expression, Retroviral
  Selectable markers: Puromycin
Growth in bacteria
  Bacterial resistance: Ampicillin, 100 μg/mL
  Growth temperature: 37°C
  Growth strain: DH5alpha
  Copy number: High Copy
Gene/Insert
  Gene/Insert name: GSK3 beta (S9A) (alt names: GSK3b; GSK3beta)
  Species: H. sapiens (human)
  Insert size (bp): 1300
  Mutation: S9A. Mutant version of GSK3 that lacks the inhibitory phosphorylation site.
  Entrez Gene: GSK3B
  Tag / fusion protein: V5 tag (C terminal on insert)
  Cloning method: Restriction Enzyme; 5′ cloning site EcoRI (not destroyed); 3′ cloning site SalI (not destroyed)
  Sequencing primers: 5′ pBabe 5'
Terms and licenses: Academic/Nonprofit Terms; Industry Terms: Not Available to Industry
Depositor comments: pBabe-puro-GSK3β-S9A was generated by standard site-directed mutagenesis from a cDNA clone of human GSK3β.
How to cite: pBabe-puro GSK3 beta (S9A) was a gift from Brendan Manning (Addgene plasmid # 14128 ; http://n2t.net/addgene:14128 ; RRID:Addgene_14128)
